>Addgene plasmid #12096 | pBS Sp1 full length | addgene partial sequence | sequence record 18682 | 12096 with M13pUC-fwd
CTGCAGCCTGCAGTCGACTCTGAGGATCCCCGGGTACCGAGCTCGAATTCCGGTGCAGGTCTCTTTTAAT
ATTGGCTAGCAGAAAACCTATCCCCAACCTAACAGATTACACACACACACACACACACACACACACAGAG
CTATTTTTCCACACTTCCTCACAGTGAAAAGCTCTCTAACAAGATACCAGAAGGTCGAGAGAGACAATGC
TTTTATGGCTGGGCCTTGAGGACAATTCTGGTTGCATTTAAATCTCAGTGCCAAATGCACTAGGTTCCCT
GCCGTTATAATTTTTGGATCAGTCTCTTCTGAAATCAGGTCACAGAGAAAACAGGATGATTTCTCCCAAT
CTCTCCTATAAAACACTGTGGTAAGACAAGATTTCTTTTTGTTCTGGGCTATCATTCCCATGATCATGTG
CTTCCCTTTCCCTTAGGAACCACCCAAGAACATACAAGGAAAAGTTAAGGGAAAACATCATAAGAACCAC
TGTCTTGCCACTAGCACATGCTTTGGAGGAGTTCTGCAGAATGGAAACCTGAAACAGATTCACTGGCTGA
TGCTCCTTATTGACAATGGAAAAGAACCTAGTGGGGATGTTCAAAAGAAGTGTATTTCCTTTCAGAATAT
AAACTCAGAAGCCCACACATCAAAACTTAGAGCTACCTTGGAAGACAGCAGTACCAAAGTCCAAATACTC
CACTAACTCCTGAACCTGACTACGAGTCATTTCCTCTTCTGAGCACATGATTTTCCTAGTGAAAGCCCCC
TACCTATTATTTGAAAATTTGACAGTTTATACAAACTGAGCCAAGATTATTATCTTCAAAGGGACTCTTG
TACAATTCCACTGAAAGACTTCTAATTCTTGATGCTCAGA
