>Addgene plasmid #12096 | pBS Sp1 full length | addgene partial sequence | sequence record 18683 | T3 5'-GCAATTAACCCTCACTAAAGG-3'
CGGCCGCTCTGAACTAGTGGATCCCCCCATGGATGAAATGACAGCTGTGGTGAAAATTGAAAAAGGAGTT
GGTGGCAATAATGGGGGCAATGGTAATGGTGGTGGTGCCTTTTCACAGGCTCGAAGTAGCAGCACAGGCA
GTAGCAGCAGCACTGGAGGAGGAGGGCAGGAGTCCCAGCCATCCCCTTTGGCTCTGCTGGCAGCAACTTG
CAGCAGAATTGAGTCACCCAATGAGAACAGCAACAACTCCCAGGGCCCGAGTCAGTCAGGGGGAACAGGT
GAGCTTGACCTCACAGCCACACAACTTTCACAGGGTGCCAATGGCTGGCAGATCATCTCTTCCTCCTCTG
GGGCTACCCCTACCTCAAAGGAACAGAGTGGCAGCAGTACCAATGGCAGCAATGGCAGTGAGTCTTCCAA
GAATCGCACAGTCTCTGGTGGGCAGTATGTTGTGGCTGCCGCTCCCAACTTACAGAACCAGCAAGTTCTG
ACAGGACTACCTGGAGTGATGCCTAATATTCAGTATCAAGTAATCCCACAGTTCCAGACCGTTGATGGGC
AACAGCTGCAGTTTGCTGCCACTGGGGCCCAAGTGCAGCAGGATGGTTCTGGTCAAATACAGATCATACC
AGGTGCAAACCAACAGATTATCACAAATCGAGGAAGTGGAGGCAACATCATTGCTGCTATGCCAAACCTA
CTCCAGCAGGCTGTCCCCCTCCAAGGCCTGGCTAATAATGTACTCTCAGGACAGACTCAGTATGTGACCA
ATGTACCAGTGGCCCTGAATGGGAACATCACCTTGCTACCTGTCAACAGCGTTTCTGCAGCTACCTTGAC
TCCCAGCTCTCAG
