[The description below was written by a language model from this plasmid's Addgene catalogue record.]
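Description:
pBS Sp1 full length is a bacterial cloning plasmid that carries the human SP1 cDNA in a pBluescript backbone of about 3 kb. It is maintained at high copy number in E. coli under ampicillin selection. No feature table accompanies the record, so individual backbone elements are not itemised. pBluescript phagemids generally provide a pUC-type origin, an f1 origin for single-stranded DNA production, a lacZα multiple cloning site, and flanking phage RNA polymerase promoters and M13 primer sites. The listing of an M13/pUC forward primer for sequencing into the insert is consistent with that layout.

The insert is recorded as roughly 4.4 kb and was placed by restriction cloning between the SmaI and EcoRI sites of the polylinker. The SmaI site at the 5′ junction was destroyed, while the EcoRI site at the 3′ end remains usable. According to the depositor's comments, the clone corresponds to the first 4237 nucleotides of the human SP1 reference mRNA and contains the entire coding sequence, so it also includes untranslated sequence flanking the open reading frame. Sp1 is a zinc-finger transcription factor that binds GC-box promoter elements, and the plasmid comes from work on the isolation of its cDNA and analysis of its DNA-binding domain.

The record lists no eukaryotic promoter, epitope tag, reporter or mammalian selection marker, and the vector type is given as a cloning vector. It therefore serves mainly as a source or template of full-length SP1 for subcloning into expression vectors, PCR amplification, mutagenesis or sequencing, not for direct expression in mammalian cells. The orientation of the insert relative to the backbone's phage promoters is not stated.
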