Addgene plasmid #12096: pBS Sp1 full length
Depositing lab: Robert Tjian. Depositing organization: University of California, Berkeley. Publication: Isolation of cDNA encoding transcription factor Sp1 and functional analysis of the DNA binding domain. Kadonaga JT, Carner KR, Masiarz FR, Tjian R. Cell. 1987 Dec 24. 51(6):1079-90. 10.1016/0092-8674(87)90594-0 PubMed 3319186.
Backbone
  Vector backbone: pBluescript
  Backbone size w/o insert (bp): 3000
  Vector type: Cloning vector
Growth in bacteria
  Bacterial resistance: Ampicillin, 100 μg/mL
  Growth temperature: 37°C
  Growth strain: DH5alpha
  Copy number: High Copy
Gene/Insert
  Gene/Insert name: Sp1
  Species: H. sapiens (human)
  Insert size (bp): 4400
  Entrez Gene: SP1
  Cloning method: Restriction Enzyme; 5′ cloning site SmaI (destroyed during cloning); 3′ cloning site EcoRI (not destroyed)
  Sequencing primers: 5′ M13pUC-Fwd [5'-CCCAGTCACGACGTTGTAAAACG-3']
Terms and licenses: Academic/Nonprofit Terms; Industry Terms: Not Available to Industry
Depositor comments: See author's map for more information. This particular clone corresponds to the first 4237 nucleotides of GenBank reference sequence NM_138473.2 and contains the entire coding sequence of Sp1.
How to cite: pBS Sp1 full length was a gift from Robert Tjian (Addgene plasmid # 12096 ; http://n2t.net/addgene:12096 ; RRID:Addgene_12096)
